Addgene plasmid #36692: TAL2247
Depositing lab: Keith Joung. Depositing organization: Massachusetts General Hospital. Publication: FLASH assembly of TALENs for high-throughput genome editing. Reyon D, Tsai SQ, Khayter C, Foden JA, Sander JD, Joung JK. Nat Biotechnol. 2012 Apr 8. doi: 10.1038/nbt.2170. PubMed 22484455.
Backbone
  Vector backbone: JDS74
  Backbone manufacturer: Joung lab (Addgene Plasmid # 32288)
  Backbone size w/o insert (bp): 6447
  Vector type: Mammalian, T7 for in vitro mRNA synthesis
Growth in bacteria
  Bacterial resistance: Ampicillin, 100 μg/mL
  Growth temperature: 37°C
  Growth strain: XL1 Blue
  Copy number: High Copy
Gene/Insert
  Gene/Insert name: PHF8-TALEN_Right (alt name: PHF8)
  Species: H. sapiens (human)
  Insert size (bp): 1640
  Entrez Gene: Phf8 (a.k.a. RP23-14P24.1, 9830141C09Rik, mKIAA1111)
  Promoter: CMV
  Tag / fusion protein: 3X Flag (N terminal on backbone); WT FOKI (C terminal on backbone)
  Cloning method: Restriction Enzyme; 5′ cloning site BsmBI (destroyed during cloning); 3′ cloning site BsmBI (destroyed during cloning)
  Sequencing primers: 5′ CMV-F; 3′ BGH-rev
Terms and licenses: Academic/Nonprofit Terms; Industry Terms: Not Available to Industry
Depositor comments: Target binding site: TAATAGGTGGCGGCGGGG It is strongly recommended that users perform a diagnostic digest to verify this plasmid prior to use. For example, a double digest of the plasmid with BamHI and KpnI should result in two bands at 2.2kb and 5.9kb.
How to cite: TAL2247 was a gift from Keith Joung (Addgene plasmid # 36692 ; http://n2t.net/addgene:36692 ; RRID:Addgene_36692)
