[The description below was written by a language model from this plasmid's Addgene catalogue record.]
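Description:
TAL2247 is a mammalian expression plasmid encoding the right-hand monomer of a TALEN pair directed against the human PHF8 gene. It is built on the JDS74 backbone (about 6.4 kb without insert), one of a set of TALEN acceptor vectors. The roughly 1.6 kb insert is an array of TAL effector repeats produced by the FLASH assembly method. It was cloned through BsmBI sites that were destroyed during cloning, as is typical of type IIS seamless assembly. The plasmid is a high-copy construct propagated in E. coli under ampicillin selection. The record does not name its origin of replication, and no feature table is provided.

The backbone supplies the parts flanking the repeat array, so the translated product carries an N-terminal 3X FLAG epitope for detection and a C-terminal wild-type FokI nuclease domain. A CMV promoter drives expression in mammalian cells. The vector type also indicates a T7 promoter, which allows in vitro synthesis of TALEN mRNA. The use of a BGH reverse sequencing primer suggests a BGH polyadenylation region downstream, although this is not listed explicitly.

FokI cleaves only as a dimer, so this right monomer is meant to be co-delivered with the matching left PHF8 TALEN. The two proteins bind adjacent half-sites and make a double-strand break in the intervening spacer, enabling targeted mutagenesis or gene editing at the locus. The depositor specifies an 18-nucleotide target half-site for this monomer and recommends a diagnostic restriction digest before use. The species is given as human, but the linked Entrez gene entry carries mouse-style aliases, an inconsistency within the record.
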