>Addgene plasmid #36692 | TAL2247 | depositor partial sequence | sequence record 45885 | TAL2247 sequence 1640 bps
GAACCTGACCCCAGACCAGGTAGTCGCAATCGCGTCGAACATTGGGGGAAAGCAAGCCCTGGAAACCGTG
CAAAGGTTGTTGCCGGTCCTTTGTCAAGACCACGGCCTTACACCGGAGCAAGTCGTGGCCATTGCAAGCA
ACATCGGTGGCAAACAGGCTCTTGAGACGGTTCAGAGACTTCTCCCAGTTCTCTGTCAAGCCCACGGGCT
GACTCCCGATCAAGTTGTAGCGATTGCGTCCAACGGTGGAGGGAAACAAGCATTGGAGACTGTCCAACGG
CTCCTTCCCGTGTTGTGTCAAGCCCACGGTTTGACGCCTGCACAAGTGGTCGCCATCGCCTCCAATATTG
GCGGTAAGCAGGCGCTGGAAACAGTACAGCGCCTGCTGCCTGTACTGTGCCAGGATCATGGACTGACCCC
AGACCAGGTAGTCGCAATCGCGAACAATAATGGGGGAAAGCAAGCCCTGGAAACCGTGCAAAGGTTGTTG
CCGGTCCTTTGTCAAGACCACGGCCTTACACCGGAGCAAGTCGTGGCCATTGCAAATAATAACGGTGGCA
AACAGGCTCTTGAGACGGTTCAGAGACTTCTCCCAGTTCTCTGTCAAGCCCACGGGCTGACTCCCGATCA
AGTTGTAGCGATTGCGTCCAACGGTGGAGGGAAACAAGCATTGGAGACTGTCCAACGGCTCCTTCCCGTG
TTGTGTCAAGCCCACGGTTTGACGCCTGCACAAGTGGTCGCCATCGCCAACAACAACGGCGGTAAGCAGG
CGCTGGAAACAGTACAGCGCCTGCTGCCTGTACTGTGCCAGGATCATGGACTGACCCCAGACCAGGTAGT
CGCAATCGCGAACAATAATGGGGGAAAGCAAGCCCTGGAAACCGTGCAAAGGTTGTTGCCGGTCCTTTGT
CAAGACCACGGCCTTACACCGGAGCAAGTCGTGGCCATTGCATCCCACGACGGTGGCAAACAGGCTCTTG
AGACGGTTCAGAGACTTCTCCCAGTTCTCTGTCAAGCCCACGGGCTGACTCCCGATCAAGTTGTAGCGAT
TGCGAATAACAATGGAGGGAAACAAGCATTGGAGACTGTCCAACGGCTCCTTCCCGTGTTGTGTCAAGCC
CACGGTTTGACGCCTGCACAAGTGGTCGCCATCGCCAACAACAACGGCGGTAAGCAGGCGCTGGAAACAG
TACAGCGCCTGCTGCCTGTACTGTGCCAGGATCATGGACTGACCCCAGACCAGGTAGTCGCAATCGCGTC
ACATGACGGGGGAAAGCAAGCCCTGGAAACCGTGCAAAGGTTGTTGCCGGTCCTTTGTCAAGACCACGGC
CTTACACCGGAGCAAGTCGTGGCCATTGCAAATAATAACGGTGGCAAACAGGCTCTTGAGACGGTTCAGA
GACTTCTCCCAGTTCTCTGTCAAGCCCACGGGCTGACTCCCGATCAAGTTGTAGCGATTGCGAATAACAA
TGGAGGGAAACAAGCATTGGAGACTGTCCAACGGCTCCTTCCCGTGTTGTGTCAAGCCCACGGTTTGACG
CCTGCACAAGTGGTCGCCATCGCCAACAACAACGGCGGTAAGCAGGCGCTGGAAACAGTACAGCGCCTGC
TGCCTGTACTGTGCCAGGATCATGGACTGA
