>Addgene plasmid #36692 | TAL2247 | addgene partial sequence | sequence record 48053 | CMV-F 5'-CGCAAATGGGCGGTAGGCGTG-3'
ACTAGAGAACCCACTGCTTACTGGCTTATCGAAATTAATACGACTCACTATAGGGAGACCCAAGCTGGCT
AGCACCATGGACTACAAAGACCATGACGGTGATTATAAAGATCATGACATCGATTACAAGGATGACGATG
ACAAGATGGCCCCCAAGAAGAAGAGGAAGGTGGGCATTCACCGCGGGGTACCTATGGTGGACTTGAGGAC
ACTCGGTTATTCGCAACAGCAACAGGAGAAAATCAAGCCTAAGGTCAGGAGCACCGTCGCGCAACACCAC
GAGGCGCTTGTGGGGCATGGCTTCACTCATGCGCATATTGTCGCGCTTTCACAGCACCCTGCGGCGCTTG
GGACGGTGGCTGTCAAATACCAAGATATGATTGCGGCCCTGCCCGAAGCCACGCACGAGGCAATTGTAGG
GGTCGGTAAACAGTGGTCGGGAGCGCGAGCACTTGAGGCGCTGCTGACTGTGGCGGGTGAGCTTAGGGGG
CCTCCGCTCCAGCTCGACACCGGGCAGCTGCTGAAGATCGCGAAGAGAGGGGGAGTAACAGCGGTAGAGG
CAGTGCACGCCTGGCGCAATGCGCTCACCGGGGCCCCCTTGAACCTGACCCCAGACCAGGTAGTCGCAAT
CGCGTCGAACATTGGGGGAAAGCAAGCCCTGGAAACCGTGCAAAGGTTGTTGCCGGTCCTTTGTCAAGAC
CACGGCCTTACACCGGAGCAAGTCGTGGCCATTGCAAGCAACATCGGTGGCAAACAGGCTCTTGAGACGG
TTCAGAGACTTCTCCCAGTTCTCTGTCAAG
