>Addgene plasmid #36692 | TAL2247 | addgene partial sequence | sequence record 48055 | JDS-TALEN-F 5'-TAGGGGTCGGTAAACAGTGG-3'
CGCTGCTGACTGTGGCGGGTGAGCTTAGGGGGCCTCCGCTCCAGCTCGACACCGGGCAGCTGCTGAAGAT
CGCGAAGAGAGGGGGAGTAACAGCGGTAGAGGCAGTGCACGCCTGGCGCAATGCGCTCACCGGGGCCCCC
TTGAACCTGACCCCAGACCAGGTAGTCGCAATCGCGTCGAACATTGGGGGAAAGCAAGCCCTGGAAACCG
TGCAAAGGTTGTTGCCGGTCCTTTGTCAAGACCACGGCCTTACACCGGAGCAAGTCGTGGCCATTGCAAG
CAACATCGGTGGCAAACAGGCTCTTGAGACGGTTCAGAGACTTCTCCCAGTTCTCTGTCAAGCCCACGGG
CTGACTCCCGATCAAGTTGTAGCGATTGCGTCCAACGGTGGAGGGAAACAAGCATTGGAGACTGTCCAAC
GGCTCCTTCCCGTGTTGTGTCAAGCCCACGGTTTGACGCCTGCACAAGTGGTCGCCATCGCCTCCAATAT
TGGCGGTAAGCAGGCGCTGGAAACAGTACAGCGCCTGCTGCCTGTACTGTGCCAGGATCATGGACTGACC
CCAGACCAGGTAGTCGCAATCGCGAACAATAATGGGGGAAAGCAAGCCCTGGAAACCGTGCAAAGGTTGT
TGCCGGTCCTTTGTCAAGACCACGGCCTTACACCGGAGCAAGTCGTGGCCATTGCAAATAATAACGGTGG
CAAACAGGCTCTTGAGACGGTTCAGAGACTTCTCCCAGTTCTCTGTCAAGCCCACGGGCTGACTCCCGAT
CAAGTTGTAGCGATTGCGTCCAACGGTGGAGGGAAACAAGCATTGGAGACTGTCCAACGGCTCCTTCCCG
TGTTGTGTCAAGCCCACGGTTTGACGCCTGCACAAGTGGTCGCCATCGCCAACAACAACGGCGGTAAGCA
GGCGCTGGAAACAGTACAGCGCCTGCTGCCTGTACTG
